Addgene plasmid #152424: pGBW-m4133990
Purpose: Mammalian expression plasmid for SARS-CoV-2 nsp8
Depositing lab: Ginkgo Bioworks & Benjie Chen. Depositing organization: Ginkgo Bioworks.
Backbone
  Vector backbone: pTwist_CMV_Puro_6
  Backbone size w/o insert (bp): 6080
  Vector type: Mammalian Expression
  Selectable markers: Puromycin
Growth in bacteria
  Bacterial resistance: Ampicillin, 100 μg/mL
  Growth temperature: 37°C
  Growth strain: DH5alpha
  Copy number: High Copy
Gene/Insert
  Gene/Insert name: SARS-CoV-2 nsp8
  Species: Severe acute respiratory syndrome coronavirus 2
  Insert size (bp): 593
  Mutation: wt
  Entrez Gene: ORF1ab (a.k.a. GU280_gp01)
  Promoter: CMV
  Tag / fusion protein: Cleavable TEV;6xHis-003 (C terminal on backbone)
  Cloning method: Unknown
Resource information
  A portion of this plasmid was derived from a plasmid made by: GinkgoBioworks
Depositor comments: NCBI reference sequence: YP_009725304.1
How to cite: pGBW-m4133990 was a gift from Ginkgo Bioworks & Benjie Chen (Addgene plasmid # 152424 ; http://n2t.net/addgene:152424 ; RRID:Addgene_152424)
