[The description below was written by a language model from this plasmid's Addgene catalogue record and pLannotate feature annotations shown in this document.]
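Description:
pGBW-m4133990 is a mammalian expression plasmid for wild-type SARS-CoV-2 nsp8, a non-structural protein released from the ORF1ab replicase polyprotein. It is built on the pTwist_CMV_Puro_6 backbone, and the full sequence is about 6.7 kb. In E. coli it is maintained at high copy through a ColE1/pUC-type origin and selected with ampicillin via an intact β-lactamase (AmpR) gene. A short additional bla fragment in the feature table appears to be a backbone remnant.

The nsp8 coding sequence of roughly 600 bp spans the numbering origin of the circular map. It is annotated only as a fragment of the SARS-CoV-2 replicase polyprotein 1a. The functional text attached to that hit describes nsp10, but this is generic polyprotein annotation and does not describe the insert. Expression is driven by the CMV immediate-early enhancer and promoter elements just upstream. According to the catalogue record the protein carries a backbone-encoded C-terminal tag consisting of a TEV protease cleavage site and 6xHis. The feature table shows only the 6xHis tag, located immediately after the insert. This arrangement allows metal-affinity purification or anti-His detection, with the option of removing the tag by TEV cleavage.

An SV40 polyadenylation signal lies downstream of the cassette, although it is annotated on the opposite strand. The expression region is bracketed by bacterial and T7 terminators and by 5' and 3' β-globin insulator elements, which help isolate it from neighbouring transcription. A separate cassette, with the human UbC promoter driving puromycin N-acetyltransferase followed by a synthetic poly(A) signal, allows puromycin selection of transfected mammalian cells. The record supports its use for producing tagged nsp8 in mammalian cells. No more specific application is stated.
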