Features (pLannotate 1.2.2; 20 found; start..end, strand, type, name):
    623..640     +  CDS            6xHis: 6xHis affinity tag
    693..814     -  polyA_signal   SV40 poly(A) signal: SV40 polyadenylation signal
    837..906     -  CDS            large T antigen (fragment): large T antigen from SV40 (simian virus 40)
    929..975     +  terminator     T7 terminator: transcription terminator for bacteriophage T7 RNA polymerase
   1005..1141    +  terminator     rrnG terminator: transcription terminator from the E. coli ribosomal RNA rrnG operon (Albrechtsen et al., 1991)
   1186..1257    +  misc_feature   3' β-globin insulator: insulator downstream of the human β-globin locus (Farrell et al., 2002)
   1483..2071    -  rep_origin     ori: high-copy-number ColE1/pMB1/pBR322/pUC origin of replication
   2243..2307    -  CDS            bla(M) (fragment): β-lactamase lacking the signal sequence; bla(M); allows cytosolic expression of β-lactamase
   2571..3780    +  promoter       UbC promoter: human ubiquitin C promoter
   3784..4381    +  CDS            PuroR (fragment): puromycin N-acetyltransferase; pac from Streptomyces; confers resistance to puromycin
   4410..4458    +  polyA_signal   poly(A) signal: synthetic polyadenylation signal
   4724..5584    +  CDS            AmpR: β-lactamase; bla; confers resistance to ampicillin, carbenicillin, and related antibiotics
   5597..5733    +  terminator     rrnG terminator: transcription terminator from the E. coli ribosomal RNA rrnG operon (Albrechtsen et al., 1991)
   5878..5949    +  misc_feature   5' β-globin insulator: insulator upstream of the human β-globin locus (Farrell et al., 2002)
   5954..6000    -  terminator     T7 terminator: transcription terminator for bacteriophage T7 RNA polymerase
   6018..6066    -  polyA_signal   poly(A) signal: synthetic polyadenylation signal
   6147..6450    +  enhancer       CMV enhancer: human cytomegalovirus immediate early enhancer
   6523..6540    -  promoter       CMV promoter (fragment): human cytomegalovirus (CMV) immediate early promoter
   6603..6654    +  promoter       CMVd2 promoter: truncated human cytomegalovirus (CMV) immediate early promoter that yields moderately reduced expression relative to the full-length promoter
   6720..607     +  CDS            R1A_SARS2 (fragment) (across the origin): Experimental evidence at protein level: Swiss-Prot protein existence level 1. [Non-structural protein 10]: Plays a pivotal role in viral transcription by stimulating both nsp14 3'-5' exoribonuclease and nsp16 2'-O-methyltransferase activities. Therefore plays an essential role in viral mRNAs cap methylation. From Severe acute respiratory syndrome coronavirus 2 (2019-nCoV) (SARS-CoV-2).
>Addgene plasmid #152424 | pGBW-m4133990 | depositor full sequence | sequence record 295436 | Full Sequence
CACCATGGCAATTGCCTCAGAATTTAGTTCCCTCCCCTCGTACGCTGCGTTCGCTACCGCCCAAGAGGCA
TATGAGCAGGCCGTAGCCAACGGGGACAGCGAAGTGGTTCTTAAGAAACTGAAGAAATCTTTGAATGTGG
CAAAGAGCGAGTTTGATCGGGACGCGGCAATGCAGAGGAAGCTGGAAAAAATGGCTGATCAGGCTATGAC
ACAGATGTACAAACAAGCCCGATCCGAGGACAAGAGAGCTAAAGTCACTTCTGCCATGCAAACGATGCTA
TTCACCATGTTACGTAAGCTGGATAACGACGCACTCAATAACATAATCAATAACGCCCGCGATGGTTGTG
TGCCATTGAATATCATTCCTCTTACTACAGCGGCCAAGCTGATGGTCGTTATCCCGGACTATAACACATA
CAAAAATACCTGCGACGGCACCACTTTCACGTATGCTAGCGCCCTGTGGGAAATACAGCAGGTAGTGGAT
GCCGATTCAAAGATTGTGCAGCTTAGTGAGATCTCCATGGACAACAGTCCCAACTTGGCTTGGCCTTTAA
TCGTCACAGCTCTCAGAGCCAATAGCGCAGTTAAACTGCAAGAAAACCTTTACTTTCAGTCGCACCATCA
CCATCACCATTAAGCTAGCTTGACTGACTGAGATACAGCGTACCTTCAGCTCACAGACATGATAAGATAC
ATTGATGAGTTTGGACAAACCACAACTAGAATGCAGTGAAAAAAATGCTTTATTTGTGAAATTTGTGATG
CTATTGCTTTATTTGTAACCATTATAAGCTGCAATAAACAAGTTAACAACAACAATTGCATTCATTTTAT
GTTTCAGGTTCAGGGGGAGGTGTGGGAGGTTTTTTAAAGCAAGTAAAACCTCTACAAATGTGGTATTGGC
CCATCTCTATCGGTATCGTAGCATAACCCCTTGGGGCCTCTAAACGGGTCTTGAGGGGTTTTTTGTGCCC
CTCGGGCCGGATTGCTATCTACCGGCATTGGCGCAGAAAAAAATGCCTGATGCGACGCTGCGCGTCTTAT
ACTCCCACATATGCCAGATTCAGCAACGGATACGGCTTCCCCAACTTGCCCACTTCCATACGTGTCCTCC
TTACCAGAAATTTATCCTTAAGGTCGTCAGCTATCCTGCAGGCGATCTCTCGATTTCGATCAAGACATTC
CTTTAATGGTCTTTTCTGGACACCACTAGGGGTCAGAAGTAGTTCATCAAACTTTCTTCCCTCCCTAATC
TCATTGGTTACCTTGGGCTATCGAAACTTAATTAACCAGTCAAGTCAGCTACTTGGCGAGATCGACTTGT
CTGGGTTTCGACTACGCTCAGAATTGCGTCAGTCAAGTTCGATCTGGTCCTTGCTATTGCACCCGTTCTC
CGATTACGAGTTTCATTTAAATCATGTGAGCAAAAGGCCAGCAAAAGGCCAGGAACCGTAAAAAGGCCGC
GTTGCTGGCGTTTTTCCATAGGCTCCGCCCCCCTGACGAGCATCACAAAAATCGACGCTCAAGTCAGAGG
TGGCGAAACCCGACAGGACTATAAAGATACCAGGCGTTTCCCCCTGGAAGCTCCCTCGTGCGCTCTCCTG
TTCCGACCCTGCCGCTTACCGGATACCTGTCCGCCTTTCTCCCTTCGGGAAGCGTGGCGCTTTCTCATAG
CTCACGCTGTAGGTATCTCAGTTCGGTGTAGGTCGTTCGCTCCAAGCTGGGCTGTGTGCACGAACCCCCC
GTTCAGCCCGACCGCTGCGCCTTATCCGGTAACTATCGTCTTGAGTCCAACCCGGTAAGACACGACTTAT
CGCCACTGGCAGCAGCCACTGGTAACAGGATTAGCAGAGCGAGGTATGTAGGCGGTGCTACAGAGTTCTT
GAAGTGGTGGCCTAACTACGGCTACACTAGAAGAACAGTATTTGGTATCTGCGCTCTGCTGAAGCCAGTT
ACCTTCGGAAAAAGAGTTGGTAGCTCTTGATCCGGCAAACAAACCACCGCTGGTAGCGGTGGTTTTTTTG
TTTGCAAGCAGCAGATTACGCGCAGAAAAAAAGGATCTCAAGAAGATCCTTTGATCTTTTCTACGGGGTC
TGACGCTCAGTGGAACGAAAACTCACGTTAAGGGATTTTGGTCATGAGATTATCAAAAAGGATCTTCACC
TAGATCCTTTTAAATTAAAAATGAAGTTTTAAATCAATCTAAAGTATATATGAGTAAACTTGGTCTGACA
GTTACCAATGCTTAATCAGTGAGGCACCTATCTCAGCGATCTGTCTATTTCGTTCATCCATAGTTGCATT
TAAATTTCCGAACTCTCCAAGGCCCTCGTCGGAAAATCTTCAAACCTTTCGTCCGATCCATCTTGCAGGC
TACCTCTCGAACGAACTATCGCAAGTCTCTTGGCCGGCCTTGCGCCTTGGCTATTGCTTGGCAGCGCCTA
TCGCCAGGTATTACTCCAATCCCGAATATCCGAGATCGGGATCACCCGAGAGAAGTTCAACCTACATCCT
CAATCCCGATCTATCCGAGATCCGAGGAATATCGAAATCGGGGCGCGCCTGGCCTCCGCGCCGGGTTTTG
GCGCCTCCCGCGGGCGCCCCCCTCGTCACGGCGAGCGCTGCCACGTCAGACGAAGGGCGCAGGAGCGTCC
TGATCCTTCCGCCCGGACGCTCAGGACAGCGGCCCGCTGCTCATAAGACTCGGCCTTAGAACCCCAGTAT
CAGCAGAAGGACATTTTAGGACGGGACTTGGGTGACTCTAGGGCACTGGTTTTCTTTCCAGAGAGCGGAA
CAGGCGAGGAAAAGTAGTCCCTTCTCGGCGATTCTGCGGAGGGATCTCCGTGGGGCGGTGAACGCCGATG
ATTATATAAGGACGCGCCGGGTGTGGCACAGCTAGTTCCGTCGCAGCCGGGATTTGGGTCGCGGTTCTTG
TTTGTGGATCGCTGTGATCGTCACTTGGTGAGTAGCGGGCTGCTGGGCTGGCCGGGGCTTTCGTGGCCGC
CGGGCCGCTCGGTGGGACGGAAGCGTGTGGAGAGACCGCCAAGGGCTGTAGTCTGGGTCCGCGAGCAAGG
TTGCCCTGAACTGGGGGTTGGGGGGAGCGCAGCAAAATGGCGGCTGTTCCCGAGTCTTGAATGGAAGACG
CTTGTGAGGCGGGCTGTGAGGTCGTTGAAACAAGGTGGGGGGCATGGTGGGCGGCAAGAACCCAAGGTCT
TGAGCCCTTCGCTAATGCGGGAAAGCTCTTATTCGGGTGAGATGGGCTGGGCACCATCTGGGGACCCTGA
CGTGAAGTTTGTCACTGACTGGAGAACTCGGTTTGTCGTCTGTTGCGGGGGCGGCAGTTATGGCGGTGCC
GTTGGGCAGTGCACCCGTACCTTTGGGAGCGCGCGCCCTCGTCGTGTCGTGACGTCACCCGTTCTGTTGG
CTTATAATGCAGGGTGGGGCCACCTGCCGGTAGGTGTGCGGTAGGCTTTTCTCCGTCGCAGGACGCAGGG
TTCGGGCCTAGGGTAGGCTCTCCTGAATCGACAGGCGCCGGACCTCTGGTGAGGGGAGGGATAAGTGAGG
CGTCAGTTTCTTTGGTCGGTTTTATGTACCTATCTTCTTAAGTAGCTGAAGCTCCGGTTTTGAACTATGC
GCTCGGGGTTGGCGAGTGTGTTTTGTGAAGTTTTTTAGGCACCTTTTGAAATGTAATCATTTGGGTCAAT
ATGTAATTTTCAGTGTTAGACTTGTAAATTGTCCGCTAAATTCTGGCCGTTTTTGGCTTTTTTGTTAGAC
AACATGACCGAGTACAAGCCCACGGTGCGCCTCGCCACCCGCGACGACGTCCCCAGGGCCGTACGCACCC
TCGCCGCCGCGTTCGCCGACTACCCCGCCACGCGCCACACCGTCGATCCGGACCGCCACATCGAGCGGGT
CACCGAGCTGCAAGAACTCTTCCTCACGCGCGTCGGGCTCGACATCGGCAAGGTGTGGGTCGCGGACGAC
GGCGCCGCGGTGGCGGTCTGGACCACGCCGGAGAGCGTCGAAGCGGGGGCGGTGTTCGCCGAGATCGGCC
CGCGCATGGCCGAGTTGAGCGGTTCCCGGCTGGCCGCGCAGCAACAGATGGAGGGCCTCCTGGCGCCGCA
CCGGCCCAAGGAGCCCGCGTGGTTCCTGGCCACCGTCGGCGTCTCGCCCGACCACCAGGGCAAGGGTCTG
GGCAGCGCCGTCGTGCTCCCCGGAGTGGAGGCCGCCGAGCGCGCCGGGGTGCCCGCCTTCCTGGAGACCT
CCGCGCCCCGCAACCTCCCCTTCTACGAGCGGCTCGGCTTCACCGTCACCGCCGACGTCGAGGTGCCCGA
AGGACCGCGCACCTGGTGCATGACCCGCAAGCCCGGTGCCTAGGCTAGTATGTAAGCCTAGTCTTAGATA
ATAAAATCGCTATCCATCGAAGATGGATGTGTGTTGGTTTTTTGTGTGTGTAACGCTAGGCGCGCCTGGT
GTACCGAGAACGATCCTCTCAGTGCGAGTCTCGACGATCCATATCGTTGCTTGGCAGTCAGCCAGTCGGA
ATCCAGCTTGGGACCCAGGAAGTCCAATCGTCAGATATTGTACTCAAGCCTGGTCACGGCAGCGTACCGA
TCTGTTTAAACCTAGATATTGATAGTCTGATCGGTCAACGTATAATCGAGTCCTAGCTTTTGCAAACATC
TATCAAGAGACAGGATCAGCAGGAGGCTTTCGCATGAGTATTCAACATTTCCGTGTCGCCCTTATTCCCT
TTTTTGCGGCATTTTGCCTTCCTGTTTTTGCTCACCCAGAAACGCTGGTGAAAGTAAAAGATGCTGAAGA
TCAGTTGGGTGCGCGAGTGGGTTACATCGAACTGGATCTCAACAGCGGTAAGATCCTTGAGAGTTTTCGC
CCCGAAGAACGCTTTCCAATGATGAGCACTTTTAAAGTTCTGCTATGTGGCGCGGTATTATCCCGTATTG
ACGCCGGGCAAGAGCAACTCGGTCGCCGCATACACTATTCTCAGAATGACTTGGTTGAGTATTCACCAGT
CACAGAAAAGCATCTTACGGATGGCATGACAGTAAGAGAATTATGCAGTGCTGCCATAACCATGAGTGAT
AACACTGCGGCCAACTTACTTCTGACAACGATTGGAGGACCGAAGGAGCTAACCGCTTTTTTGCACAACA
TGGGGGATCATGTAACTCGCCTTGATCGTTGGGAACCGGAGCTGAATGAAGCCATACCAAACGACGAGCG
TGACACCACGATGCCTGTAGCAATGGCAACAACCTTGCGTAAACTATTAACTGGCGAACTACTTACTCTA
GCTTCCCGGCAACAGTTGATAGACTGGATGGAGGCGGATAAAGTTGCAGGACCACTTCTGCGCTCGGCCC
TTCCGGCTGGCTGGTTTATTGCTGATAAATCTGGAGCCGGTGAGCGTGGGTCTCGCGGTATCATTGCAGC
ACTGGGGCCAGATGGTAAGCCCTCCCGTATCGTAGTTATCTACACGACGGGGAGTCAGGCAACTATGGAT
GAACGAAATAGACAGATCGCTGAGATAGGTGCCTCACTGATTAAGCATTGGTAACCGATTCTAGGTGCAT
TGGCGCAGAAAAAAATGCCTGATGCGACGCTGCGCGTCTTATACTCCCACATATGCCAGATTCAGCAACG
GATACGGCTTCCCCAACTTGCCCACTTCCATACGTGTCCTCCTTACCAGAAATTTATCCTTAAGATCGTT
TAAACTCGACTCTGGCTCTATCGAATCTCCGTCGTTTCGAGCTTACGCGAACAGCCGTGGCGCTCATTTG
CTCGTCGGGCATCGAATCTCGTCAGCTATCGTCAGCTTACCTTTTTGGCAGCGATCGCGGCTCCCGACAT
CTTGGACCATTAGCTCCACAGGTATCTTCTTCCCTCTAGTGGTCATAACAGCAGCTTCAGCTACCTCTCA
ATTCAAAAAACCCCTCAAGACCCGTTTAGAGGCCCCAAGGGGTTATGCTATCAATCGTTGCGTTACACAC
ACAAAAAACCAACACACATCCATCTTCGATGGATAGCGATTTTATTATCTAACTGCTGATCGAGTGTAGC
CAGATCTAGTAATCAATTACGGGGTCATTAGTTCATAGCCCATATATGGAGTTCCGCGTTACATAACTTA
CGGTAAATGGCCCGCCTGGCTGACCGCCCAACGACCCCCGCCCATTGACGTCAATAATGACGTATGTTCC
CATAGTAACGCCAATAGGGACTTTCCATTGACGTCAATGGGTGGAGTATTTACGGTAAACTGCCCACTTG
GCAGTACATCAAGTGTATCATATGCCAAGTACGCCCCCTATTGACGTCAATGACGGTAAATGGCCCGCCT
GGCATTATGCCCAGTACATGACCTTATGGGACTTTCCTACTTGGCAGTACATCTACGTATTAGTCATCGC
TATTACCATGCTGATGCGGTTTTGGCAGTACATCAATGGGCGTGGATAGCGGTTTGACTCACGGGGATTT
CCAAGTCTCCACCCCATTGACGTCAATGGGAGTTTGTTTTGGCACCAAAATCAACGGGACTTTCCAAAAT
GTCGTAACAACTCCGCCCCATTGACGCAAATGGGCGGTAGGCGTGTACGGTGGGAGGTCTATATAAGCAG
AGCTGGTTTAGTGAACCGTCAGATCAGATCTTTGTCGATCCTACCATCCACTCGACACACCCGCCAGCGG
CCGC
